Addgene plasmid #111507: Myristoylated optoDroplet
Purpose: For membrane localized optoDroplets
Depositing lab: Jared Toettcher. Depositing organization: Princeton University. Publication: Protein Phase Separation Provides Long-Term Memory of Transient Spatial Stimuli. Dine E, Gil AA, Uribe G, Brangwynne CP, Toettcher JE. Cell Syst. 2018 May 24. pii: S2405-4712(18)30190-X. doi: 10.1016/j.cels.2018.05.002. PubMed 29859829.
Backbone
  Vector backbone: pHR
  Total vector size (bp): 11902
  Vector type: Lentiviral
Growth in bacteria
  Bacterial resistance: Ampicillin, 100 μg/mL
  Growth temperature: 37°C
  Growth strain: NEB Stable
  Copy number: Unknown
Gene/Insert
  Gene/Insert name: Cry2
  Species: A. thaliana (mustard weed)
  Insert size (bp): 1518
  Entrez Gene: CRY2 (a.k.a. AT1G04400, AT-PHH1, ATCRY2, CRYPTOCHROME 2 APOPROTEIN, F19P19.14, F19P19_14, FHA, PHH1, cryptochrome 2)
  Promoter: SFFV
  Tag / fusion protein: Fusion Red (N terminal on backbone); Myristoylation Sequence (MYR) (N terminal on backbone); FUS (N terminal on backbone)
  Cloning method: Gibson Cloning
  Sequencing primers: 5′ Unknown
Terms and licenses: Academic/Nonprofit Terms; Industry Terms: Not Available to Industry
How to cite: Myristoylated optoDroplet was a gift from Jared Toettcher (Addgene plasmid # 111507 ; http://n2t.net/addgene:111507 ; RRID:Addgene_111507)
