[The description below was written by a language model from this plasmid's Addgene catalogue record, the feature table of its GenBank file and pLannotate feature annotations shown in this document.]
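Description:
Myristoylated optoDroplet is a lentiviral transfer plasmid built on the pHR backbone for expressing a membrane-anchored, light-inducible clustering protein in mammalian cells. The viral portion carries an HIV-1 LTR upstream, the Psi packaging signal with a partial gag sequence, the Rev response element, the cPPT/CTS, a WPRE downstream of the cargo to boost transcript expression, and a self-inactivating (ΔU3) 3' LTR. The plasmid therefore supplies only the packageable genome, and the remaining viral functions must be provided in trans. In bacteria it replicates from a high-copy ColE1/pUC-type origin and is selected with ampicillin through beta-lactamase. The backbone also retains legacy elements: an SV40 promoter/origin followed by gpt fragments, the small t intron and the SV40 poly(A) signal, plus remnants of pBR322.

The payload is a single fusion protein driven by the SFFV LTR promoter. Reading from the N terminus, it comprises a Src-derived N-myristoylation signal, a fragment of human FUS, the monomeric red fluorescent protein FusionRed, and CRY2PHR, the photolyase homology region of Arabidopsis thaliana cryptochrome 2. In the optoDroplet design, blue light drives Cry2 self-association, which raises the local valency of the attached FUS fragment and triggers its condensation into droplets. FusionRed makes these assemblies visible, and the myristoyl group tethers the fusion to membranes. The stated purpose is to generate membrane-localized optoDroplets, and the associated work concerns how protein phase separation retains a memory of transient spatial stimuli.

The two sequence records differ slightly in length (11,952 versus 11,902 bp, the latter matching the catalogue) and start at different points on the circle. Only the GenBank table annotates the myristoylation signal and only the generated table annotates FUS. Short protease-site annotations (WELQut, Factor Xa) are probably incidental matches.
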