LOCUS       Exported 11952 bp ds-DNA circular SYN 12-MAY-2021
DEFINITION  For membrane localized optoDroplets.
ACCESSION   .
VERSION     .
KEYWORDS    Myristoylated optoDroplet
SOURCE      synthetic DNA construct
  ORGANISM  synthetic DNA construct
REFERENCE   1 (bases 1 to 11952)
  AUTHORS   Dine E, Gil AA, Uribe G, Brangwynne CP, Toettcher JE
  TITLE     Protein Phase Separation Provides Long-Term Memory of Transient
            Spatial Stimuli.
  JOURNAL   Cell Syst. 2018 May 24. pii: S2405-4712(18)30190-X. doi:
            10.1016/j.cels.2018.05.002.
  PUBMED    29859829
REFERENCE   2 (bases 1 to 11952)
  AUTHORS   .
  TITLE     Direct Submission
  JOURNAL   Exported May 12, 2021 from SnapGene Server 1.1.58
            http://www.snapgene.com
FEATURES             Location/Qualifiers
     source          1..11952
                     /organism="synthetic DNA construct"
                     /mol_type="other DNA"
     LTR             1..634
                     /label=3' LTR
                     /note="3' long terminal repeat (LTR) from HIV-1"
     misc_feature    681..806
                     /label=HIV-1 Psi
                     /note="packaging signal of human immunodeficiency virus
                     type 1"
     misc_feature    1303..1536
                     /label=RRE
                     /note="The Rev response element (RRE) of HIV-1 allows for
                     Rev-dependent mRNA export from the nucleus to the
                     cytoplasm."
     CDS             1721..1765
                     /codon_start=1
                     /product="antigenic peptide corresponding to amino acids
                     655 to 669 of the HIV envelope protein gp41 (Lutje Hulsik
                     et al., 2013)"
                     /label=gp41 peptide
                     /note="recognized by the 2H10 single-chain llama nanobody"
                     /translation="KNEQELLELDKWASL"
     misc_feature    2050..2167
                     /label=cPPT/CTS
                     /note="central polypurine tract and central termination
                     sequence of HIV-1"
     promoter        2320..2727
                     /label=SFFV promoter
                     /note="spleen focus-forming virus long terminal repeat
                     (LTR) promoter"
     CDS             2761..2781
                     /codon_start=1
                     /product="N-myristoylation signal from Src kinase (Pellman
                     et al., 1985; Kaplan et al., 1988)"
                     /label=myr
                     /translation="MGSSKSK"
     CDS             3186..3197
                     /codon_start=1
                     /product="WELQut protease recognition and cleavage site"
                     /label=WELQut site
                     /translation="WELQ"
     CDS             3457..4152
                     /codon_start=1
                     /product="monomeric red fluorescent protein optimized for
                     use as a fusion tag (Shemiakina et al., 2012)"
                     /label=FusionRed
                     /note="mammalian codon-optimized"
                     /translation="MVSELIKENMPMKLYMEGTVNNHHFKCTSEGEGKPYEGTQTMRIK
                     VVEGGPLPFAFDILATSFMYGSRTFIKHPPGIPDFFKQSFPEGFTWERVTTYEDGGVLT
                     ATQDTSLQDGCLIYNVKVRGVNFPANGPVMQKKTLGWEASTETMYPADGGLEGACDMAL
                     KLVGGGHLICNLETTYRSKKPATNLKMPGVYNVDHRLERIKEADDETYVEQHEVAVARY
                     STGGAGDGGK"
     CDS             4171..5664
                     /codon_start=1
                     /product="N-terminal photolyase homology region of
                     Arabidopsis thaliana cryptochrome 2"
                     /label=CRY2PHR
                     /note="binds to CIB1 upon exposure to blue light (Kennedy
                     et al., 2010)"
                     /translation="MKMDKKTIVWFRRDLRIEDNPALAAAAHEGSVFPVFIWCPEEEGQ
                     FYPGRASRWWMKQSLAHLSQSLKALGSDLTLIKTHNTISAILDCIRVTGATKVVFNHLY
                     DPVSLVRDHTVKEKLVERGISVQSYNGDLLYEPWEIYCEKGKPFTSFNSYWKKCLDMSI
                     ESVMLPPPWRLMPITAAAEAIWACSIEELGLENEAEKPSNALLTRAWSPGWSNADKLLN
                     EFIEKQLIDYAKNSKKVVGNSTSLLSPYLHFGEISVRHVFQCARMKQIIWARDKNSEGE
                     ESADLFLRGIGLREYSRYICFNFPFTHEQSLLSHLRFFPWDADVDKFKAWRQGRTGYPL
                     VDAGMRELWATGWMHNRIRVIVSSFAVKFLLLPWKWGMKYFWDTLLDADLECDILGWQY
                     ISGSIPDGHELDRLDNPALQGAKYDPEGEYIRQWLPELARLPTEWIHHPWDAPLTVLKA
                     SGVELGTNYAKPIVDIDTARELLAKAISRTREAQIMIGAA"
     misc_feature    5816..6404
                     /label=WPRE
                     /note="woodchuck hepatitis virus posttranscriptional
                     regulatory element"
     primer_bind     complement(5869..5889)
                     /label=WPRE-R
                     /note="WPRE, reverse primer"
     CDS             complement(6287..6298)
                     /codon_start=1
                     /product="Factor Xa recognition and cleavage site"
                     /label=Factor Xa site
                     /translation="IEGR"
     primer_bind     complement(6407..6423)
                     /label=KS primer
                     /note="common sequencing primer, one of multiple similar
                     variants"
     primer_bind     complement(6408..6424)
                     /label=pBluescriptKS
                     /note="For pBluescript vector"
     LTR             6514..6747
                     /label=3' LTR (Delta-U3)
                     /note="self-inactivating 3' long terminal repeat (LTR) from
                     HIV-1"
     promoter        complement(6772..6790)
                     /label=SP6 promoter
                     /note="promoter for bacteriophage SP6 RNA polymerase"
     primer_bind     complement(6773..6790)
                     /label=SP6
                     /note="SP6 promoter, forward primer"
     primer_bind     complement(7080..7099)
                     /label=pBRrevBam
                     /note="pBR322 vectors, tet region, downstream of BamHI,
                     reverse primer"
     primer_bind     complement(7313..7332)
                     /label=pRS-marker
                     /note="pRS vectors, use to sequence yeast selectable
                     marker"
     primer_bind     7432..7454
                     /label=pGEX 3'
                     /note="pGEX vectors, reverse primer"
     primer_bind     complement(7492..7510)
                     /label=pBRforEco
                     /note="pBR322 vectors, upsteam of EcoRI site, forward
                     primer"
     promoter        7578..7682
                     /gene="bla"
                     /label=AmpR promoter
     CDS             7683..8543
                     /codon_start=1
                     /gene="bla"
                     /product="beta-lactamase"
                     /label=AmpR
                     /note="confers resistance to ampicillin, carbenicillin, and
                     related antibiotics"
                     /translation="MSIQHFRVALIPFFAAFCLPVFAHPETLVKVKDAEDQLGARVGYI
                     ELDLNSGKILESFRPEERFPMMSTFKVLLCGAVLSRIDAGQEQLGRRIHYSQNDLVEYS
                     PVTEKHLTDGMTVRELCSAAITMSDNTAANLLLTTIGGPKELTAFLHNMGDHVTRLDRW
                     EPELNEAIPNDERDTTMPVAMATTLRKLLTGELLTLASRQQLIDWMEADKVAGPLLRSA
                     LPAGWFIADKSGAGERGSRGIIAALGPDGKPSRIVVIYTTGSQATMDERNRQIAEIGAS
                     LIKHW"
     primer_bind     complement(7901..7920)
                     /label=Amp-R
                     /note="Ampicillin resistance gene, reverse primer"
     rep_origin      8714..9302
                     /direction=RIGHT
                     /label=ori
                     /note="high-copy-number ColE1/pMB1/pBR322/pUC origin of
                     replication"
     primer_bind     9203..9222
                     /label=pBR322ori-F
                     /note="pBR322 origin, forward primer"
     primer_bind     9456..9473
                     /label=L4440
                     /note="L4440 vector, forward primer"
     primer_bind     complement(9543..9563)
                     /label=pBABE 3'
                     /note="SV40 enhancer, reverse primer for pBABE vectors"
     promoter        9548..9877
                     /label=SV40 promoter
                     /note="SV40 enhancer and early promoter"
     rep_origin      9728..9863
                     /label=SV40 ori
                     /note="SV40 origin of replication"
     primer_bind     9790..9809
                     /label=SV40pro-F
                     /note="SV40 promoter/origin, forward primer"
     intron          11011..11076
                     /label=small t intron
                     /note="SV40 (simian virus 40) small t antigen intron"
     CDS             11206..11226
                     /codon_start=1
                     /product="nuclear localization signal of SV40 (simian virus
                     40) large T antigen"
                     /label=SV40 NLS
                     /translation="PKKKRKV"
     polyA_signal    11651..11785
                     /label=SV40 poly(A) signal
                     /note="SV40 polyadenylation signal"
     primer_bind     complement(11688..11707)
                     /label=SV40pA-R
                     /note="SV40 polyA, reverse primer"
     primer_bind     11742..11761
                     /label=EBV-rev
                     /note="SV40 polyA terminator, reverse primer"
ORIGIN
        1 tggaagggct aattcactcc caaagaagac aagatatcct tgatctgtgg atctaccaca
       61 cacaaggcta cttccctgat tagcagaact acacaccagg gccaggggtc agatatccac
      121 tgacctttgg atggtgctac aagctagtac cagttgagcc agataaggta gaagaggcca
      181 ataaaggaga gaacaccagc ttgttacacc ctgtgagcct gcatgggatg gatgacccgg
      241 agagagaagt gttagagtgg aggtttgaca gccgcctagc atttcatcac gtggcccgag
      301 agctgcatcc ggagtacttc aagaactgct gatatcgagc ttgctacaag ggactttccg
      361 ctggggactt tccagggagg cgtggcctgg gcgggactgg ggagtggcga gccctcagat
      421 cctgcatata agcagctgct ttttgcctgt actgggtctc tctggttaga ccagatctga
      481 gcctgggagc tctctggcta actagggaac ccactgctta agcctcaata aagcttgcct
      541 tgagtgcttc aagtagtgtg tgcccgtctg ttgtgtgact ctggtaacta gagatccctc
      601 agaccctttt agtcagtgtg gaaaatctct agcagtggcg cccgaacagg gacttgaaag
      661 cgaaagggaa accagaggag ctctctcgac gcaggactcg gcttgctgaa gcgcgcacgg
      721 caagaggcga ggggcggcga ctggtgagta cgccaaaaat tttgactagc ggaggctaga
      781 aggagagaga tgggtgcgag agcgtcagta ttaagcgggg gagaattaga tcgcgatggg
      841 aaaaaattcg gttaaggcca gggggaaaga aaaaatataa attaaaacat atagtatggg
      901 caagcaggga gctagaacga ttcgcagtta atcctggcct gttagaaaca tcagaaggct
      961 gtagacaaat actgggacag ctacaaccat cccttcagac aggatcagaa gaacttagat
     1021 cattatataa tacagtagca accctctatt gtgtgcatca aaggatagag ataaaagaca
     1081 ccaaggaagc tttagacaag atagaggaag agcaaaacaa aagtaagacc accgcacagc
     1141 aagcggccgg ccgctgatct tcagacctgg aggaggagat atgagggaca attggagaag
     1201 tgaattatat aaatataaag tagtaaaaat tgaaccatta ggagtagcac ccaccaaggc
     1261 aaagagaaga gtggtgcaga gagaaaaaag agcagtggga ataggagctt tgttccttgg
     1321 gttcttggga gcagcaggaa gcactatggg cgcagcgtca atgacgctga cggtacaggc
     1381 cagacaatta ttgtctggta tagtgcagca gcagaacaat ttgctgaggg ctattgaggc
     1441 gcaacagcat ctgttgcaac tcacagtctg gggcatcaag cagctccagg caagaatcct
     1501 ggctgtggaa agatacctaa aggatcaaca gctcctgggg atttggggtt gctctggaaa
     1561 actcatttgc accactgctg tgccttggaa tgctagttgg agtaataaat ctctggaaca
     1621 gatttggaat cacacgacct ggatggagtg ggacagagaa attaacaatt acacaagctt
     1681 aatacactcc ttaattgaag aatcgcaaaa ccagcaagaa aagaatgaac aagaattatt
     1741 ggaattagat aaatgggcaa gtttgtggaa ttggtttaac ataacaaatt ggctgtggta
     1801 tataaaatta ttcataatga tagtaggagg cttggtaggt ttaagaatag tttttgctgt
     1861 actttctata gtgaatagag ttaggcaggg atattcacca ttatcgtttc agacccacct
     1921 cccaaccccg aggggacccg acaggcccga aggaatagaa gaagaaggtg gagagagaga
     1981 cagagacaga tccattcgat tagtgaacgg atctcgacgg tatcgccaaa tggcagtatt
     2041 catccacaat tttaaaagaa aaggggggat tggggggtac agtgcagggg aaagaatagt
     2101 agacataata gcaacagaca tacaaactaa agaattacaa aaacaaatta caaaaattca
     2161 aaattttcgg gtttattaca gggacagcag agatccagtt tggatcgata agcttgatat
     2221 cgaattcctg cagccccgat aaaataaaag attttattta gtctccagaa aaagggggga
     2281 atgaaagacc ccacctgtag gtttggcaag ctagctgcag taacgccatt ttgcaaggca
     2341 tggaaaaata ccaaaccaag aatagagaag ttcagatcaa gggcgggtac atgaaaatag
     2401 ctaacgttgg gccaaacagg atatctgcgg tgagcagttt cggccccggc ccggggccaa
     2461 gaacagatgg tcaccgcagt ttcggccccg gcccgaggcc aagaacagat ggtccccaga
     2521 tatggcccaa ccctcagcag tttcttaaga cccatcagat gtttccaggc tcccccaagg
     2581 acctgaaatg accctgcgcc ttatttgaat taaccaatca gcctgcttct cgcttctgtt
     2641 cgcgcgcttc tgcttcccga gctctataaa agagctcaca acccctcact cggcgcgcca
     2701 gtcctccgac agactgagtc gcccgggggg gatctggagc tctcgagaat tctcacgcgt
     2761 atgggttcct ccaaatccaa gcccaaggac gcatctcagc gacgtcgcgc ctcaaacgat
     2821 tatacccaac aagcaaccca aagctatggg gcctacccca cccagcccgg gcagggctat
     2881 tcccagcaga gcagtcagcc ctacggacag cagagttaca gtggttatag ccagtccacg
     2941 gacacttcag gctatggcca gagcagctat tcttcttatg gccagagcca gaacacaggc
     3001 tatggaactc agtcaactcc ccagggatat ggctcgactg gcggctatgg cagtagccag
     3061 agctcccaat cgtcttacgg gcagcagtcc tcctatcctg gctatggcca gcagccagct
     3121 cccagcagca cctcgggaag ttacggtagc agttctcaga gcagcagcta tgggcagccc
     3181 cagagtggga gctacagcca gcagcctagc tatggtggac agcagcaaag ctatggacag
     3241 cagcaaagct ataatccccc tcagggctat ggacagcaga accagtacaa cagcagcagt
     3301 ggtggtggag gtggaggtgg aggtggaggt aactatggcc aagatcaatc ctccatgagt
     3361 agtggtggtg gcagtggtgg cggttatggc aatcaagacc agagtggtgg aggtggcagc
     3421 ggtggctatg gacagcagga ccgtggaggt ggaggaatgg tgagcgagct gattaaggag
     3481 aacatgccca tgaagctgta catggagggc accgtgaaca accaccactt caagtgcaca
     3541 tccgagggcg aaggcaagcc ctacgagggc acccagacca tgagaatcaa ggtcgtcgag
     3601 ggcggccctc tccccttcgc cttcgacatc ctggctacca gcttcatgta cggcagcaga
     3661 accttcatca agcaccctcc gggcatcccc gacttcttta agcagtcctt ccctgagggc
     3721 ttcacatggg agagagtcac cacatacgaa gacgggggcg tgctgaccgc tacccaggac
     3781 accagcctcc aggacggctg cctcatctac aacgtcaagg ttagaggggt gaacttccca
     3841 gccaacggcc ctgtgatgca gaagaaaaca ctcggctggg aggcctccac cgagacgatg
     3901 taccccgctg acggcggcct ggaaggcgca tgtgacatgg ccctgaagct cgtgggcggg
     3961 ggccacctga tctgcaacct tgagaccaca tacagatcca agaaacccgc tacgaacctc
     4021 aagatgcccg gcgtctacaa cgtggaccac agactggaaa gaatcaagga ggccgacgat
     4081 gagacctacg tcgagcagca cgaggtggct gtggccagat actctactgg tggcgctggt
     4141 gatggaggta aagcggccac gcgtacgcgt atgaagatgg acaaaaagac tatagtttgg
     4201 tttagaagag acctaaggat tgaggataat cctgcattag cagcagctgc tcacgaagga
     4261 tctgtttttc ctgtcttcat ttggtgtcct gaagaagaag gacagtttta tcctggaaga
     4321 gcttcaagat ggtggatgaa acaatcactt gctcacttat ctcaatcctt gaaggctctt
     4381 ggatctgacc tcactttaat caaaacccac aacacgattt cagcgatctt ggattgtatc
     4441 cgcgttaccg gtgctacaaa agtcgtcttt aaccacctct atgatcctgt ttcgttagtt
     4501 cgggaccata ccgtaaagga gaagctggtg gaacgtggga tctctgtgca aagctacaat
     4561 ggagatctat tgtatgaacc gtgggagata tactgcgaaa agggcaaacc ttttacgagt
     4621 ttcaattctt actggaagaa atgcttagat atgtcgattg aatccgttat gcttcctcct
     4681 ccttggcggt tgatgccaat aactgcagcg gctgaagcga tttgggcgtg ttcgattgaa
     4741 gaactagggc tggagaatga ggccgagaaa ccgagcaatg cgttgttaac tagagcttgg
     4801 tctccaggat ggagcaatgc tgataagtta ctaaatgagt tcatcgagaa gcagttgata
     4861 gattatgcaa agaacagcaa gaaagttgtt gggaattcta cttcactact ttctccgtat
     4921 ctccatttcg gggaaataag cgtcagacac gttttccagt gtgcccggat gaaacaaatt
     4981 atatgggcaa gagataagaa cagtgaagga gaagaaagtg cagatctttt tcttagggga
     5041 atcggtttaa gagagtattc tcggtatata tgtttcaact tcccgtttac tcacgagcaa
     5101 tcgttgttga gtcatcttcg gtttttccct tgggatgctg atgttgataa gttcaaggcc
     5161 tggagacaag gcaggaccgg ttatccgttg gtggatgccg gaatgagaga gctttgggct
     5221 accggatgga tgcataacag aataagagtg attgtttcaa gctttgctgt gaagtttctt
     5281 ctccttccat ggaaatgggg aatgaagtat ttctgggata cacttttgga tgctgatttg
     5341 gaatgtgaca tccttggctg gcagtatatc tctgggagta tccccgatgg ccacgagctt
     5401 gatcgcttgg acaatcccgc gttacaaggc gccaaatatg acccagaagg tgagtacata
     5461 aggcaatggc ttcccgagct tgcgagattg ccaactgaat ggatccatca tccatgggac
     5521 gctcctttaa ccgtactcaa agcttctggt gtggaactcg gaacaaacta tgcgaaaccc
     5581 attgtagaca tcgacacagc tcgtgagcta ctagctaaag ctatttcaag aacccgtgaa
     5641 gcacagatca tgatcggagc agcagcccgg gatccaccgg tcgccaccgg ttcagggagc
     5701 ggatccggct cagggagtgc ggccgcaact cccacctgca acatgcgtga ctgactgagg
     5761 ccgcgactct agagtcgacc tgcaggcatg caagcttgat atcaagctta tcgataatca
     5821 acctctggat tacaaaattt gtgaaagatt gactggtatt cttaactatg ttgctccttt
     5881 tacgctatgt ggatacgctg ctttaatgcc tttgtatcat gctattgctt cccgtatggc
     5941 tttcattttc tcctccttgt ataaatcctg gttgctgtct ctttatgagg agttgtggcc
     6001 cgttgtcagg caacgtggcg tggtgtgcac tgtgtttgct gacgcaaccc ccactggttg
     6061 gggcattgcc accacctgtc agctcctttc cgggactttc gctttccccc tccctattgc
     6121 cacggcggaa ctcatcgccg cctgccttgc ccgctgctgg acaggggctc ggctgttggg
     6181 cactgacaat tccgtggtgt tgtcggggaa atcatcgtcc tttccttggc tgctcgcctg
     6241 tgttgccacc tggattctgc gcgggacgtc cttctgctac gtcccttcgg ccctcaatcc
     6301 agcggacctt ccttcccgcg gcctgctgcc ggctctgcgg cctcttccgc gtcttcgcct
     6361 tcgccctcag acgagtcgga tctccctttg ggccgcctcc ccgcatcgat accgtcgacc
     6421 tcgagggaat taattcgagc tcggtacctt taagaccaat gacttacaag gcagctgtag
     6481 atcttagcca ctttttaaaa gaaaaggggg gactggaagg gctaattcac tcccaacgaa
     6541 gacaagatct gctttttgct tgtactgggt ctctctggtt agaccagatc tgagcctggg
     6601 agctctctgg ctaactaggg aacccactgc ttaagcctca ataaagcttg ccttgagtgc
     6661 ttcaagtagt gtgtgcccgt ctgttgtgtg actctggtaa ctagagatcc ctcagaccct
     6721 tttagtcagt gtggaaaatc tctagcagca tctagaatta attccgtgta ttctatagtg
     6781 tcacctaaat cgtatgtgta tgatacataa ggttatgtat taattgtagc cgcgttctaa
     6841 cgacaatatg tacaagccta attgtgtagc atctggctta ctgaagcaga ccctatcatc
     6901 tctctcgtaa actgccgtca gagtcggttt ggttggacga accttctgag tttctggtaa
     6961 cgccgtcccg cacccggaaa tggtcagcga accaatcagc agggtcatcg ctagccagat
     7021 cctctacgcc ggacgcatcg tggccggcat caccggcgcc acaggtgcgg ttgctggcgc
     7081 ctatatcgcc gacatcaccg atggggaaga tcgggctcgc cacttcgggc tcatgagcgc
     7141 ttgtttcggc gtgggtatgg tggcaggccc cgtggccggg ggactgttgg gcgccatctc
     7201 cttgcatgca ccattccttg cggcggcggt gctcaacggc ctcaacctac tactgggctg
     7261 cttcctaatg caggagtcgc ataagggaga gcgtcgaatg gtgcactctc agtacaatct
     7321 gctctgatgc cgcatagtta agccagcccc gacacccgcc aacacccgct gacgcgccct
     7381 gacgggcttg tctgctcccg gcatccgctt acagacaagc tgtgaccgtc tccgggagct
     7441 gcatgtgtca gaggttttca ccgtcatcac cgaaacgcgc gagacgaaag ggcctcgtga
     7501 tacgcctatt tttataggtt aatgtcatga taataatggt ttcttagacg tcaggtggca
     7561 cttttcgggg aaatgtgcgc ggaaccccta tttgtttatt tttctaaata cattcaaata
     7621 tgtatccgct catgagacaa taaccctgat aaatgcttca ataatattga aaaaggaaga
     7681 gtatgagtat tcaacatttc cgtgtcgccc ttattccctt ttttgcggca ttttgccttc
     7741 ctgtttttgc tcacccagaa acgctggtga aagtaaaaga tgctgaagat cagttgggtg
     7801 cacgagtggg ttacatcgaa ctggatctca acagcggtaa gatccttgag agttttcgcc
     7861 ccgaagaacg ttttccaatg atgagcactt ttaaagttct gctatgtggc gcggtattat
     7921 cccgtattga cgccgggcaa gagcaactcg gtcgccgcat acactattct cagaatgact
     7981 tggttgagta ctcaccagtc acagaaaagc atcttacgga tggcatgaca gtaagagaat
     8041 tatgcagtgc tgccataacc atgagtgata acactgcggc caacttactt ctgacaacga
     8101 tcggaggacc gaaggagcta accgcttttt tgcacaacat gggggatcat gtaactcgcc
     8161 ttgatcgttg ggaaccggag ctgaatgaag ccataccaaa cgacgagcgt gacaccacga
     8221 tgcctgtagc aatggcaaca acgttgcgca aactattaac tggcgaacta cttactctag
     8281 cttcccggca acaattaata gactggatgg aggcggataa agttgcagga ccacttctgc
     8341 gctcggccct tccggctggc tggtttattg ctgataaatc tggagccggt gagcgtgggt
     8401 ctcgcggtat cattgcagca ctggggccag atggtaagcc ctcccgtatc gtagttatct
     8461 acacgacggg gagtcaggca actatggatg aacgaaatag acagatcgct gagataggtg
     8521 cctcactgat taagcattgg taactgtcag accaagttta ctcatatata ctttagattg
     8581 atttaaaact tcatttttaa tttaaaagga tctaggtgaa gatccttttt gataatctca
     8641 tgaccaaaat cccttaacgt gagttttcgt tccactgagc gtcagacccc gtagaaaaga
     8701 tcaaaggatc ttcttgagat cctttttttc tgcgcgtaat ctgctgcttg caaacaaaaa
     8761 aaccaccgct accagcggtg gtttgtttgc cggatcaaga gctaccaact ctttttccga
     8821 aggtaactgg cttcagcaga gcgcagatac caaatactgt tcttctagtg tagccgtagt
     8881 taggccacca cttcaagaac tctgtagcac cgcctacata cctcgctctg ctaatcctgt
     8941 taccagtggc tgctgccagt ggcgataagt cgtgtcttac cgggttggac tcaagacgat
     9001 agttaccgga taaggcgcag cggtcgggct gaacgggggg ttcgtgcaca cagcccagct
     9061 tggagcgaac gacctacacc gaactgagat acctacagcg tgagctatga gaaagcgcca
     9121 cgcttcccga agggagaaag gcggacaggt atccggtaag cggcagggtc ggaacaggag
     9181 agcgcacgag ggagcttcca gggggaaacg cctggtatct ttatagtcct gtcgggtttc
     9241 gccacctctg acttgagcgt cgatttttgt gatgctcgtc aggggggcgg agcctatgga
     9301 aaaacgccag caacgcggcc tttttacggt tcctggcctt ttgctggcct tttgctcaca
     9361 tgttctttcc tgcgttatcc cctgattctg tggataaccg tattaccgcc tttgagtgag
     9421 ctgataccgc tcgccgcagc cgaacgaccg agcgcagcga gtcagtgagc gaggaagcgg
     9481 aagagcgccc aatacgcaaa ccgcctctcc ccgcgcgttg gccgattcat taatgcagct
     9541 gtggaatgtg tgtcagttag ggtgtggaaa gtccccaggc tccccagcag gcagaagtat
     9601 gcaaagcatg catctcaatt agtcagcaac caggtgtgga aagtccccag gctccccagc
     9661 aggcagaagt atgcaaagca tgcatctcaa ttagtcagca accatagtcc cgcccctaac
     9721 tccgcccatc ccgcccctaa ctccgcccag ttccgcccat tctccgcccc atggctgact
     9781 aatttttttt atttatgcag aggccgaggc cgcctcggcc tctgagctat tccagaagta
     9841 gtgaggaggc ttttttggag gcctaggctt ttgcaaaaag cttggacaca agacaggctt
     9901 gcgagatatg tttgagaata ccactttatc ccgcgtcagg gagaggcagt gcgtaaaaag
     9961 acgcggactc atgtgaaata ctggttttta gtgcgccaga tctctataat ctcgcgcaac
    10021 ctattttccc ctcgaacact ttttaagccg tagataaaca ggctgggaca cttcacatga
    10081 gcgaaaaata catcgtcacc tgggacatgt tgcagatcca tgcacgtaaa ctcgcaagcc
    10141 gactgatgcc ttctgaacaa tggaaaggca ttattgccgt aagccgtggc ggtctgtacc
    10201 gggtgcgtta ctggcgcgtg aactgggtat tcgtcatgtc gataccgttt gtatttccag
    10261 ctacgatcac gacaaccagc gcgagcttaa agtgctgaaa cgcgcagaag gcgatggcga
    10321 aggcttcatc gttattgatg acctggtgga taccggtggt actgcggttg cgattcgtga
    10381 aatgtatcca aaagcgcact ttgtcaccat cttcgcaaaa ccggctggtc gtccgctggt
    10441 tgatgactat gttgttgata tcccgcaaga tacctggatt gaacagccgt gggatatggg
    10501 cgtcgtattc gtcccgccaa tctccggtcg ctaatctttt caacgcctgg cactgccggg
    10561 cgttgttctt tttaacttca ggcgggttac aatagtttcc agtaagtatt ctggaggctg
    10621 catccatgac acaggcaaac ctgagcgaaa ccctgttcaa accccgcttt aaacatcctg
    10681 aaacctcgac gctagtccgc cgctttaatc acggcgcaca accgcctgtg cagtcggccc
    10741 ttgatggtaa aaccatccct cactggtatc gcatgattaa ccgtctgatg tggatctggc
    10801 gcggcattga cccacgcgaa atcctcgacg tccaggcacg tattgtgatg agcgatgccg
    10861 aacgtaccga cgatgattta tacgatacgg tgattggcta ccgtggcggc aactggattt
    10921 atgagtgggc cccggatctt tgtgaaggaa ccttacttct gtggtgtgac ataattggac
    10981 aaactaccta cagagattta aagctctaag gtaaatataa aatttttaag tgtataatgt
    11041 gttaaactac tgattctaat tgtttgtgta ttttagattc caacctatgg aactgatgaa
    11101 tgggagcagt ggtggaatgc ctttaatgag gaaaacctgt tttgctcaga agaaatgcca
    11161 tctagtgatg atgaggctac tgctgactct caacattcta ctcctccaaa aaagaagaga
    11221 aaggtagaag accccaagga ctttccttca gaattgctaa gttttttgag tcatgctgtg
    11281 tttagtaata gaactcttgc ttgctttgct atttacacca caaaggaaaa agctgcactg
    11341 ctatacaaga aaattatgga aaaatattct gtaaccttta taagtaggca taacagttat
    11401 aatcataaca tactgttttt tcttactcca cacaggcata gagtgtctgc tattaataac
    11461 tatgctcaaa aattgtgtac ctttagcttt ttaatttgta aaggggttaa taaggaatat
    11521 ttgatgtata gtgccttgac tagagatcat aatcagccat accacatttg tagaggtttt
    11581 acttgcttta aaaaacctcc cacacctccc cctgaacctg aaacataaaa tgaatgcaat
    11641 tgttgttgtt aacttgttta ttgcagctta taatggttac aaataaagca atagcatcac
    11701 aaatttcaca aataaagcat ttttttcact gcattctagt tgtggtttgt ccaaactcat
    11761 caatgtatct tatcatgtct ggatcaactg gataactcaa gctaaccaaa atcatcccaa
    11821 acttcccacc ccatacccta ttaccactgc caattacctg tggtttcatt tactctaaac
    11881 ctgtgattcc tctgaattat tttcatttta aagaaattgt atttgttaaa tatgtactac
    11941 aaacttagta gt
//
