Features (pLannotate 1.2.2; 34 found; start..end, strand, type, name):
     41..158     +  misc_feature   cPPT/CTS: central polypurine tract and central termination sequence of HIV-1
    195..227     -  misc_feature   MCS (fragment): pBluescript multiple cloning site
    312..720     +  promoter       SFFV promoter: spleen focus-forming virus long terminal repeat (LTR) promoter
    802..1398    +  CDS            FUS (fragment): FUS_HUMAN - Also known as TLS. Experimental evidence at protein level: Swiss-Prot protein existence level 1. DNA/RNA-binding protein that plays a role in various cellular processes such as transcription regulation, RNA splicing, RNA transport, DNA repair and damage response (PubMed:27731383). Binds to nascent pre-mRNAs and acts as a molecular mediator between RNA polymerase II and U1 small nuclear ribonucleoprotein thereby coupling transcription and splicing (PubMed:26124092). Binds also its own pre- mRNA and autoregulates its expression; this autoregulation mechanism is mediated by non-sense-
   1450..2145    +  CDS            FusionRed: FusionRed is a basic (constitutively fluorescent) red fluorescent protein published in 2012, derived from Entacmaea quadricolor. It has low acid sensitivity.
   2164..3657    +  CDS            CRY2PHR: N-terminal photolyase homology region of Arabidopsis thaliana cryptochrome 2 binds to CIB1 upon exposure to blue light (Kennedy et al., 2010)
   3760..3790    +  misc_feature   MCS (fragment): pUC18/19 multiple cloning site
   3791..3809    +  misc_feature   MCS (fragment): pBluescript multiple cloning site
   3809..4397    +  misc_feature   WPRE: woodchuck hepatitis virus posttranscriptional regulatory element
   4439..4458    +  misc_feature   cPPT/CTS (fragment): central polypurine tract and central termination sequence of HIV-1
   4460..4693    +  LTR            3' LTR (ΔU3): self-inactivating 3' long terminal repeat (LTR) from HIV-1
   4718..4736    -  promoter       SP6 promoter: promoter for bacteriophage SP6 RNA polymerase
   4964..5243    +  CDS            TcR (fragment): tetracycline efflux protein; tet; confers resistance to tetracycline
   5244..5293    -  misc_feature   bom (fragment): basis of mobility region from pBR322
   5395..5430    -  CDS            rop (fragment): Rop protein, which maintains plasmids at low copy number; rop
   5525..5629    +  promoter       AmpR promoter: bla
   5630..6490    +  CDS            AmpR: β-lactamase; bla; confers resistance to ampicillin, carbenicillin, and related antibiotics
   6661..7249    +  rep_origin     ori: high-copy-number ColE1/pMB1/pBR322/pUC origin of replication
   7432..7488    +  CDS            lacI (fragment): lac repressor; lacI; The lac repressor binds to the lac operator to inhibit transcription in E. coli. This inhibition can be relieved by adding lactose or isopropyl-β-D-thiogalactopyranoside (IPTG).
   7495..7824    +  promoter       SV40 promoter: SV40 enhancer and early promoter
   8024..8143    +  CDS            gpt (fragment): XGPT_ECOLI - Also known as gpp, gxu. Experimental evidence at protein level: Swiss-Prot protein existence level 1. Purine salvage pathway enzyme that catalyzes the transfer of the ribosyl-5-phosphate group from 5-phospho-alpha-D-ribose 1- diphosphate (PRPP) to the N9 position of the 6-oxopurines guanine and xanthine to form the corresponding ribonucleotides GMP (guanosine 5'- monophosphate) and XMP (xanthosine 5'-monophosphate), with the release of PPi. To a lesser extent, also acts on hypoxanthine (PubMed:9100006, PubMed:3886014). Does not ribophosphorylate adenine (PubMed:3886014). From Esch
   8143..8478    +  CDS            gpt (fragment): XGPT_ECOLI - Also known as gpp, gxu. Experimental evidence at protein level: Swiss-Prot protein existence level 1. Purine salvage pathway enzyme that catalyzes the transfer of the ribosyl-5-phosphate group from 5-phospho-alpha-D-ribose 1- diphosphate (PRPP) to the N9 position of the 6-oxopurines guanine and xanthine to form the corresponding ribonucleotides GMP (guanosine 5'- monophosphate) and XMP (xanthosine 5'-monophosphate), with the release of PPi. To a lesser extent, also acts on hypoxanthine (PubMed:9100006, PubMed:3886014). Does not ribophosphorylate adenine (PubMed:3886014). From Esch
   8573..8878    +  CDS            frsA (fragment): FRSA_ECOLI - Also known as yafA. Experimental evidence at protein level: Swiss-Prot protein existence level 1. Catalyzes the hydrolysis of esters (PubMed:15808744). Displays esterase activity toward pNP-butyrate (PubMed:15808744). May stimulate mixed-acid fermentation by acting as a fermentation/respiration switch that down-regulates respiration and up- regulates fermentation rates (PubMed:15169777). From Escherichia coli (strain K12).
   8882..8956    +  CDS            small t antigen (fragment): SV40 (simian virus 40) small t antigen
   8958..9023    +  intron         small t intron: SV40 (simian virus 40) small t antigen intron
   9153..9173    +  CDS            SV40 NLS: nuclear localization signal of SV40 (simian virus 40) large T antigen
   9492..9575    +  CDS            large T antigen (fragment): large T antigen from SV40 (simian virus 40)
   9598..9732    +  polyA_signal   SV40 poly(A) signal: SV40 polyadenylation signal
   9900..10229   +  CDS            nef (fragment): NEF_HV1BR - Experimental evidence at protein level: Swiss-Prot protein existence level 1. Extracellular Nef protein targets CD4(+) T-lymphocytes for apoptosis by interacting with CXCR4 surface receptors (PubMed:14990729). From Human immunodeficiency virus type 1 group M subtype B (isolate BRU/LAI) (HIV-1).
  10277..10534   +  LTR            5' LTR (truncated): truncated 5' long terminal repeat (LTR) from HIV-1
  10581..10706   +  misc_feature   HIV-1 Ψ: packaging signal of human immunodeficiency virus type 1
  10690..11028   +  CDS            HIV-1 gag (fragment): gag protein from human immunodeficiency virus 1; gag
  11198..11431   +  misc_feature   RRE: The Rev response element (RRE) of HIV-1 allows for Rev-dependent mRNA export from the nucleus to the cytoplasm.
  11808..6       +  CDS            Rev (fragment) (across the origin): human immunodeficiency virus 1 (HIV-1) Rev protein; rev; enhances nuclear export of unspliced and incompletely spliced viral mRNAs
>Addgene plasmid #111507 | Myristoylated optoDroplet | depositor full sequence | sequence record 209507 | Myristoylated optoDroplet sequence 11902 bps
CGGATCTCGACGGTCGCCAAATGGCAGTATTCATCCACAATTTTAAAAGAAAAGGGGGGATTGGGGGGTA
CAGTGCAGGGGAAAGAATAGTAGACATAATAGCAACAGACATACAAACTAAAGAATTACAAAAACAAATT
ACAAAAATTCAAAATTTTCGGGTTTATTACAGGGACAGCAGAGATCCAGTTTGGATCGATAAGCTTGATA
TCGAATTCCTGCAGCCCCGATAAAATAAAAGATTTTATTTAGTCTCCAGAAAAAGGGGGGAATGAAAGAC
CCCACCTGTAGGTTATGGCAAGCTAGCTGCAGTAACGCCATTATTGCAAGGCATGGAAAAATACCAAACC
AAGAATAGAGAAGTTCAGATCAAGGGCGGGTACATGAAAATAGCTAACGTAGGGCCAAACAGGATATCTG
CGGTGAGCAGTTTCGGCCCCGGCCCGGGGCCAAGAACAGATGGTCACCGCAGTTTCGGCCCCGGCCCGAG
GCCAAGAGCAGATGGTCCCCAGATATGGCCCAACCCTCAGCAGTTTCTTAAGACCCATCAGATGTTTCCA
GGCTCCCCCAAGGACCTGAAATGACCCTGCGCCTTATTTGAATTAACCAATCAGCCTGCTTCTCGCTTCT
GTTCGCGCGCTTCTGCTTCCCGAGCTCTATAAAAGAGCTCACAACCCCTCACTCGGCGCGCCAGTCCTCC
GACAGACTGAGTCGCCCGGGGGGGATCTGGAGCTCTCGAGAATTCTCACGCGTATGGGTTCCTCCAAATC
CAAGCCCAAGGACGCATCTCAGCGACGTCGCGCCTCAAACGATTATACCCAACAAGCAACCCAAAGCTAT
GGGGCCTACCCCACCCAGCCCGGGCAGGGCTATTCCCAGCAGAGCAGTCAGCCCTACGGACAGCAGAGTT
ACAGTGGTTATAGCCAGTCCACGGACACTTCAGGCTATGGCCAGAGCAGCTATTCTTCTTATGGCCAGAG
CCAGAACACAGGCTATGGAACTCAGTCAACTCCCCAGGGATATGGCTCGACTGGCGGCTATGGCAGTAGC
CAGAGCTCCCAATCGTCTTACGGGCAGCAGTCCTCCTATCCTGGCTATGGCCAGCAGCCAGCTCCCAGCA
GCACCTCGGGAAGTTACGGTAGCAGTTCTCAGAGCAGCAGCTATGGGCAGCCCCAGAGTGGGAGCTACAG
CCAGCAGCCTAGCTATGGTGGACAGCAGCAAAGCTATGGACAGCAGCAAAGCTATAATCCCCCTCAGGGC
TATGGACAGCAGAACCAGTACAACAGCAGCAGTGGTGGTGGAGGTGGAGGTGGAGGTGGAGGTAACTATG
GCCAAGATCAATCCTCCATGAGTAGTGGTGGTGGCAGTGGTGGCGGTTATGGCAATCAAGACCAGAGTGG
TGGAGGTGGCAGCGGTGGCTATGGACAGCAGGACCGTGGAGGTGGAGGAATGGTGAGCGAGCTGATTAAG
GAGAACATGCCCATGAAGCTGTACATGGAGGGCACCGTGAACAACCACCACTTCAAGTGCACATCCGAGG
GCGAAGGCAAGCCCTACGAGGGCACCCAGACCATGAGAATCAAGGTCGTCGAGGGCGGCCCTCTCCCCTT
CGCCTTCGACATCCTGGCTACCAGCTTCATGTACGGCAGCAGAACCTTCATCAAGCACCCTCCGGGCATC
CCCGACTTCTTTAAGCAGTCCTTCCCTGAGGGCTTCACATGGGAGAGAGTCACCACATACGAAGACGGGG
GCGTGCTGACCGCTACCCAGGACACCAGCCTCCAGGACGGCTGCCTCATCTACAACGTCAAGGTTAGAGG
GGTGAACTTCCCAGCCAACGGCCCTGTGATGCAGAAGAAAACACTCGGCTGGGAGGCCTCCACCGAGACG
ATGTACCCCGCTGACGGCGGCCTGGAAGGCGCATGTGACATGGCCCTGAAGCTCGTGGGCGGGGGCCACC
TGATCTGCAACCTTGAGACCACATACAGATCCAAGAAACCCGCTACGAACCTCAAGATGCCCGGCGTCTA
CAACGTGGACCACAGACTGGAAAGAATCAAGGAGGCCGACGATGAGACCTACGTCGAGCAGCACGAGGTG
GCTGTGGCCAGATACTCTACTGGTGGCGCTGGTGATGGAGGTAAAGCGGCCACGCGTACGCGTATGAAGA
TGGACAAAAAGACTATAGTTTGGTTTAGAAGAGACCTAAGGATTGAGGATAATCCTGCATTAGCAGCAGC
TGCTCACGAAGGATCTGTTTTTCCTGTCTTCATTTGGTGTCCTGAAGAAGAAGGACAGTTTTATCCTGGA
AGAGCTTCAAGATGGTGGATGAAACAATCACTTGCTCACTTATCTCAATCCTTGAAGGCTCTTGGATCTG
ACCTCACTTTAATCAAAACCCACAACACGATTTCAGCGATCTTGGATTGTATCCGCGTTACCGGTGCTAC
AAAAGTCGTCTTTAACCACCTCTATGATCCTGTTTCGTTAGTTCGGGACCATACCGTAAAGGAGAAGCTG
GTGGAACGTGGGATCTCTGTGCAAAGCTACAATGGAGATCTATTGTATGAACCGTGGGAGATATACTGCG
AAAAGGGCAAACCTTTTACGAGTTTCAATTCTTACTGGAAGAAATGCTTAGATATGTCGATTGAATCCGT
TATGCTTCCTCCTCCTTGGCGGTTGATGCCAATAACTGCAGCGGCTGAAGCGATTTGGGCGTGTTCGATT
GAAGAACTAGGGCTGGAGAATGAGGCCGAGAAACCGAGCAATGCGTTGTTAACTAGAGCTTGGTCTCCAG
GATGGAGCAATGCTGATAAGTTACTAAATGAGTTCATCGAGAAGCAGTTGATAGATTATGCAAAGAACAG
CAAGAAAGTTGTTGGGAATTCTACTTCACTACTTTCTCCGTATCTCCATTTCGGGGAAATAAGCGTCAGA
CACGTTTTCCAGTGTGCCCGGATGAAACAAATTATATGGGCAAGAGATAAGAACAGTGAAGGAGAAGAAA
GTGCAGATCTTTTTCTTAGGGGAATCGGTTTAAGAGAGTATTCTCGGTATATATGTTTCAACTTCCCGTT
TACTCACGAGCAATCGTTGTTGAGTCATCTTCGGTTTTTCCCTTGGGATGCTGATGTTGATAAGTTCAAG
GCCTGGAGACAAGGCAGGACCGGTTATCCGTTGGTGGATGCCGGAATGAGAGAGCTTTGGGCTACCGGAT
GGATGCATAACAGAATAAGAGTGATTGTTTCAAGCTTTGCTGTGAAGTTTCTTCTCCTTCCATGGAAATG
GGGAATGAAGTATTTCTGGGATACACTTTTGGATGCTGATTTGGAATGTGACATCCTTGGCTGGCAGTAT
ATCTCTGGGAGTATCCCCGATGGCCACGAGCTTGATCGCTTGGACAATCCCGCGTTACAAGGCGCCAAAT
ATGACCCAGAAGGTGAGTACATAAGGCAATGGCTTCCCGAGCTTGCGAGATTGCCAACTGAATGGATCCA
TCATCCATGGGACGCTCCTTTAACCGTACTCAAAGCTTCTGGTGTGGAACTCGGAACAAACTATGCGAAA
CCCATTGTAGACATCGACACAGCTCGTGAGCTACTAGCTAAAGCTATTTCAAGAACCCGTGAAGCACAGA
TCATGATCGGAGCAGCAGCCCGGGATCCACCGGTCGCCACCGGTTCAGGGAGCGGATCCGGCTCAGGGAG
TGCGGCCGCAACTCCCACCTGCAACATGCGTGACTGACTGAGGCCGCGACTCTAGAGTCGACCTGCAGGC
ATGCAAGCTTGATATCAAGCTTATCGATAATCAACCTCTGGATTACAAAATTTGTGAAAGATTGACTGGT
ATTCTTAACTATGTTGCTCCTTTTACGCTATGTGGATACGCTGCTTTAATGCCTTTGTATCATGCTATTG
CTTCCCGTATGGCTTTCATTTTCTCCTCCTTGTATAAATCCTGGTTGCTGTCTCTTTATGAGGAGTTGTG
GCCCGTTGTCAGGCAACGTGGCGTGGTGTGCACTGTGTTTGCTGACGCAACCCCCACTGGTTGGGGCATT
GCCACCACCTGTCAGCTCCTTTCCGGGACTTTCGCTTTCCCCCTCCCTATTGCCACGGCGGAACTCATCG
CCGCCTGCCTTGCCCGCTGCTGGACAGGGGCTCGGCTGTTGGGCACTGACAATTCCGTGGTGTTGTCGGG
GAAATCATCGTCCTTTCCTTGGCTGCTCGCCTGTGTTGCCACCTGGATTCTGCGCGGGACGTCCTTCTGC
TACGTCCCTTCGGCCCTCAATCCAGCGGACCTTCCTTCCCGCGGCCTGCTGCCGGCTCTGCGGCCTCTTC
CGCGTCTTCGCCTTCGCCCTCAGACGAGTCGGATCTCCCTTTGGGCCGCCTCCCCGCATCGATACCGTCG
ACCAAGGCAGCTGTAGATCTTAGCCACTTTTTAAAAGAAAAGGGGGGACTGGAAGGGCTAATTCACTCCC
AACGAAGACAAGATCTGCTTTTTGCTTGTACTGGGTCTCTCTGGTTAGACCAGATCTGAGCCTGGGAGCT
CTCTGGCTAACTAGGGAACCCACTGCTTAAGCCTCAATAAAGCTTGCCTTGAGTGCTTCAAGTAGTGTGT
GCCCGTCTGTTGTGTGACTCTGGTAACTAGAGATCCCTCAGACCCTTTTAGTCAGTGTGGAAAATCTCTA
GCAGCATCTAGAATTAATTCCGTGTATTCTATAGTGTCACCTAAATCGTATGTGTATGATACATAAGGTT
ATGTATTAATTGTAGCCGCGTTCTAACGACAATATGTACAAGCCTAATTGTGTAGCATCTGGCTTACTGA
AGCAGACCCTATCATCTCTCTCGTAAACTGCCGTCAGAGTCGGTTTGGTTGGACGAACCTTCTGAGTTTC
TGGTAACGCCGTCCCGCACCCGGAAATGGTCAGCGAACCAATCAGCAGGGTCATCGCTAGCCAGATCCTC
TACGCCGGACGCATCGTGGCCGGCATCACCGGCGCCACAGGTGCGGTTGCTGGCGCCTATATCGCCGACA
TCACCGATGGGGAAGATCGGGCTCGCCACTTCGGGCTCATGAGCGCTTGTTTCGGCGTGGGTATGGTGGC
AGGCCCCGTGGCCGGGGGACTGTTGGGCGCCATCTCCTTGCATGCACCATTCCTTGCGGCGGCGGTGCTC
AACGGCCTCAACCTACTACTGGGCTGCTTCCTAATGCAGGAGTCGCATAAGGGAGAGCGTCGAATGGTGC
ACTCTCAGTACAATCTAGCTCTGATGCCGCATAGTTAAGCCAGCCCCGACACCCGCCAACACCCGCTGAC
GCGCCCTGACGGGCTTGTCTGCTCCCGGCATCCGCTTACAGACAAGCTGTGACCGTCTCCGGGAGCTGCA
TGTGTCAGAGGTTTTCACCGTCATCACCGAAACGCGCGAGACGAAAGGGCCTCGTGATACGCCTATTTTT
ATAGGTTAATGTCATGATAATAATGGTTTCTTAGACGTCAGGTGGCACTTTTCGGGGAAATGTGCGCGGA
ACCCCTATTTGTTTATTTTTCTAAATACATTCAAATATGTATCCGCTCATGAGACAATAACCCTGATAAA
TGCTTCAATAATATTGAAAAAGGAAGAGTATGAGTATTCAACATTTCCGTGTCGCCCTTATTCCCTTTTT
TGCGGCATTTTGCCTTCCTGTTTTTGCTCACCCAGAAACGCTGGTGAAAGTAAAAGATGCTGAAGATCAG
TTGGGTGCACGAGTGGGTTACATCGAACTGGATCTCAACAGCGGTAAGATCCTTGAGAGTTTTCGCCCCG
AAGAACGTTTTCCAATGATGAGCACTTTTAAAGTTCTGCTATGTGGCGCGGTATTATCCCGTATTGACGC
CGGGCAAGAGCAACTCGGTCGCCGCATACACTATTCTCAGAATGACTTGGTTGAGTACTCACCAGTCACA
GAAAAGCATCTTACGGATGGCATGACAGTAAGAGAATTATGCAGTGCTGCCATAACCATGAGTGATAACA
CTGCGGCCAACTTACTTCTGACAACGATCGGAGGACCGAAGGAGCTAACCGCTTTTTTGCACAACATGGG
GGATCATGTAACTCGCCTTGATCGTTGGGAACCGGAGCTGAATGAAGCCATACCAAACGACGAGCGTGAC
ACCACGATGCCTGTAGCAATGGCAACAACGTTGCGCAAACTATTAACTGGCGAACTACTTACTCTAGCTT
CCCGGCAACAATTAATAGACTGGATGGAGGCGGATAAAGTTGCAGGACCACTTCTGCGCTCGGCCCTTCC
GGCTGGCTGGTTTATTGCTGATAAATCTGGAGCCGGTGAGCGTGGGTCTCGCGGTATCATTGCAGCACTG
GGGCCAGATGGTAAGCCCTCCCGTATCGTAGTTATCTACACGACGGGGAGTCAGGCAACTATGGATGAAC
GAAATAGACAGATCGCTGAGATAGGTGCCTCACTGATTAAGCATTGGTAACTGTCAGACCAAGTTTACTC
ATATATACTTTAGATTGATTTAAAACTTCATTTTTAATTTAAAAGGATCTAGGTGAAGATCCTTTTTGAT
AATCTCATGACCAAAATCCCTTAACGTGAGTTTTCGTTCCACTGAGCGTCAGACCCCGTAGAAAAGATCA
AAGGATCTTCTTGAGATCCTTTTTTTCTGCGCGTAATCTGCTGCTTGCAAACAAAAAAACCACCGCTACC
AGCGGTGGTTTGTTTGCCGGATCAAGAGCTACCAACTCTTTTTCCGAAGGTAACTGGCTTCAGCAGAGCG
CAGATACCAAATACTGTCCTTCTAGTGTAGCCGTAGTTAGGCCACCACTTCAAGAACTCTGTAGCACCGC
CTACATACCTCGCTCTGCTAATCCTGTTACCAGTGGCTGCTGCCAGTGGCGATAAGTCGTGTCTTACCGG
GTTGGACTCAAGACGATAGTTACCGGATAAGGCGCAGCGGTCGGGCTGAACGGGGGGTTCGTGCACACAG
CCCAGCTTGGAGCGAACGACCTACACCGAACTGAGATACCTACAGCGTGAGCTATGAGAAAGCGCCACGC
TTCCCGAAGGGAGAAAGGCGGACAGGTATCCGGTAAGCGGCAGGGTCGGAACAGGAGAGCGCACGAGGGA
GCTTCCAGGGGGAAACGCCTGGTATCTTTATAGTCCTGTCGGGTTTCGCCACCTCTGACTTGAGCGTCGA
TTTTTGTGATGCTCGTCAGGGGGGCGGAGCCTATGGAAAAACGCCAGCAACGCGGCCTTTTTACGGTTCC
TGGCCTTTTGCTGGCCTTTTGCTCACATGTTCTTTCCTGCGTTATCCCCTGATTCTGTGGATAACCGTAT
TACCGCCTTTGAGTGAGCTGATACCGCTCGCCGCAGCCGAACGACCGAGCGCAGCGAGTCAGTGAGCGAG
GAAGCGGAAGAGCGCCCAATACGCAAACCGCCTCTCCCCGCGCGTTGGCCGATTCATTAATGCAGCTGTG
GAATGTGTGTCAGTTAGGGTGTGGAAAGTCCCCAGGCTCCCCAGCAGGCAGAAGTATGCAAAGCATGCAT
CTCAATTAGTCAGCAACCAGGTGTGGAAAGTCCCCAGGCTCCCCAGCAGGCAGAAGTATGCAAAGCATGC
ATCTCAATTAGTCAGCAACCATAGTCCCGCCCCTAACTCCGCCCATCCCGCCCCTAACTCCGCCCAGTTC
CGCCCATTCTCCGCCCCATGGCTGACTAATTTTTTTTATTTATGCAGAGGCCGAGGCCGCCTCGGCCTCT
GAGCTATTCCAGAAGTAGTGAGGAGGCTTTTTTGGAGGCCTAGGCTTTTGCAAAAAGCTTGGACACAAGA
CAGGCTTGCGAGATATGTTTGAGAATACCACTTTATCCCGCGTCAGGGAGAGGCAGTGCGTAAAAAGACG
CGGACTCATGTGAAATACTGGTTTTTAGTGCGCCAGATCTCTATAATCTCGCGCAACCTATTTTCCCCTC
GAACACTTTTTAAGCCGTAGATAAACAGGCTGGGACACTTCACATGAGCGAAAAATACATCGTCACCTGG
GACATGTTGCAGATCCATGCACGTAAACTCGCAAGCCGACTGATGCCTTCTGAACAATGGAAAGGCATTA
TTGCCGTAAGCCGTGGCGGTCTGTACCGGGTGCGTTACTGGCGCGTGAACTGGGTATTCGTCATGTCGAT
ACCGTTTGTATTTCCAGCTACGATCACGACAACCAGCGCGAGCTTAAAGTGCTGAAACGCGCAGAAGGCG
ATGGCGAAGGCTTCATCGTTATTGATGACCTGGTGGATACCGGTGGTACTGCGGTTGCGATTCGTGAAAT
GTATCCAAAAGCGCACTTTGTCACCATCTTCGCAAAACCGGCTGGTCGTCCGCTGGTTGATGACTATGTT
GTTGATATCCCGCAAGATACCTGGATTGAACAGCCGTGGGATATGGGCGTCGTATTCGTCCCGCCAATCT
CCGGTCGCTAATCTTTTCAACGCCTGGCACTGCCGGGCGTTGTTCTTTTTAACTTCAGGCGGGTTACAAT
AGTTTCCAGTAAGTATTCTGGAGGCTGCATCCATGACACAGGCAAACCTGAGCGAAACCCTGTTCAAACC
CCGCTTTAAACATCCTGAAACCTCGACGCTAGTCCGCCGCTTTAATCACGGCGCACAACCGCCTGTGCAG
TCGGCCCTTGATGGTAAAACCATCCCTCACTGGTATCGCATGATTAACCGTCTGATGTGGATCTGGCGCG
GCATTGACCCACGCGAAATCCTCGACGTCCAGGCACGTATTGTGATGAGCGATGCCGAACGTACCGACGA
TGATTTATACGATACGGTGATTGGCTACCGTGGCGGCAACTGGATTTATGAGTGGGCCCCGGATCTTTGT
GAAGGAACCTTACTTCTGTGGTGTGACATAATTGGACAAACTACCTACAGAGATTTAAAGCTCTAAGGTA
AATATAAAATTTTTAAGTGTATAATGTGTTAAACTACTGATTCTAATTGTTTGTGTATTTTAGATTCCAA
CCTATGGAACTGATGAATGGGAGCAGTGGTGGAATGCCTTTAATGAGGAAAACCTGTTTTGCTCAGAAGA
AATGCCATCTAGTGATGATGAGGCTACTGCTGACTCTCAACATTCTACTCCTCCAAAAAAGAAGAGAAAG
GTAGAAGACCCCAAGGACTTTCCTTCAGAATTGCTAAGTTTTTTGAGTCATGCTGTGTTTAGTAATAGAA
CTCTTGCTTGCTTTGCTATTTACACCACAAAGGAAAAAGCTGCACTGCTATACAAGAAAATTATGGAAAA
ATATTCTGTAACCTTTATAAGTAGGCATAACAGTTATAATCATAACATACTGTTTTTTCTTACTCCACAC
AGGCATAGAGTGTCTGCTATTAATAACTATGCTCAAAAATTGTGTACCTTTAGCTTTTTAATTTGTAAAG
GGGTTAATAAGGAATATTTGATGTATAGTGCCTTGACTAGAGATCATAATCAGCCATACCACATTTGTAG
AGGTTTTACTTGCTTTAAAAAACCTCCCACACCTCCCCCTGAACCTGAAACATAAAATGAATGCAATTGT
TGTTGTTAACTTGTTTATTGCAGCTTATAATGGTTACAAATAAAGCAATAGCATCACAAATTTCACAAAT
AAAGCATTTTTTTCACTGCATTCTAGTTGTGGTTTGTCCAAACTCATCAATGTATCTTATCATGTCTGGA
TCAACTGGATAACTCAAGCTAACCAAAATCATCCCAAACTTCCCACCCCATACCCTATTACCACTGCCAA
TTACCTAGTGGTTTCATTTACTCTAAACCTGTGATTCCTCTGAATTATTTTCATTTTAAAGAAATTGTAT
TTGTTAAATATGTACTACAAACTTAGTAGTTGGAAGGGCTAATTCACTCCCAAAGAAGACAAGATATCCT
TGATCTGTGGATCTACCACACACAAGGCTACTTCCCTGATTAGCAGAACTACACACCAGGGCCAGGGGTC
AGATATCCACTGACCTTTGGATGGTGCTACAAGCTAGTACCAGTTGAGCCAGATAAGGTAGAAGAGGCCA
ATAAAGGAGAGAACACCAGCTTGTTACACCCTGTGAGCCTGCATGGGATGGATGACCCGGAGAGAGAAGT
GTTAGAGTGGAGGTTTGACAGCCGCCTAGCATTTCATCACGTGGCCCGAGAGCTGCATCCGGAGTACTTC
AAGAACTGCTGATATCGAGCTTGCTACAAGGGACTTTCCGCTGGGGACTTTCCAGGGAGGCGTGGCCTGG
GCGGGACTGGGGAGTGGCGAGCCCTCAGATCCTGCATATAAGCAGCTGCTTTTTGCCTGTACTGGGTCTC
TCTGGTTAGACCAGATCTGAGCCTGGGAGCTCTCTGGCTAACTAGGGAACCCACTGCTTAAGCCTCAATA
AAGCTTGCCTTGAGTGCTTCAAGTAGTGTGTGCCCGTCTGTTGTGTGACTCTGGTAACTAGAGATCCCTC
AGACCCTTTTAGTCAGTGTGGAAAATCTCTAGCAGTGGCGCCCGAACAGGGACTTGAAAGCGAAAGGGAA
ACCAGAGGAGCTCTCTCGACGCAGGACTCGGCTTGCTGAAGCGCGCACGGCAAGAGGCGAGGGGCGGCGA
CTGGTGAGTACGCCAAAAATTTTGACTAGCGGAGGCTAGAAGGAGAGAGATGGGTGCGAGAGCGTCAGTA
TTAAGCGGGGGAGAATTAGATCGCGATGGGAAAAAATTCGGTTAAGGCCAGGGGGAAAGAAAAAATATAA
ATTAAAACATATAGTATGGGCAAGCAGGGAGCTAGAACGATTCGCAGTTAATCCTGGCCTGTTAGAAACA
TCAGAAGGCTGTAGACAAATACTGGGACAGCTACAACCATCCCTTCAGACAGGATCAGAAGAACTTAGAT
CATTATATAATACAGTAGCAACCCTCTATTGTGTGCATCAAAGGATAGAGATAAAAGACACCAAGGAAGC
TTTAGACAAGATAGAGGAAGAGCAAAACAAAAGTAAGACCACCGCACAGCAAGCGGCCGGTGATCTTCAG
ACCTGGACGATATATATGAGGGACAATTGGAGAAGTGAATTATATAAATATAAAGTAGTAAAAATTGAAC
CATTAGGAGTAGCACCCACCAAGGCAAAGAGAAGAGTGGTGCAGAGAGAAAAAAGAGCAGTGGGAATAGG
AGCTTTGTTCCTTGGGTTCTTGGGAGCAGCAGGAAGCACTATGGGCGCAGCGTCAATGACGCTGACGGTA
CAGGCCAGACAATTATTGTCTGGTATAGTGCAGCAGCAGAACAATTTGCTGAGGGCTATTGAGGCGCAAC
AGCATCTGTTGCAACTCACAGTCTGGGGCATCAAGCAGCTCCAGGCAAGAATCCTGGCTGTGGAAAGATA
CCTAAAGGATCAACAGCTCCTGGGGATTTGGGGTTGCTCTGGAAAACTCATTTGCACCACTGCTGTGCCT
TGGAATGCTAGTTGGAGTAATAAATCTCTGGAACAGATTTGGAATCACACGACCTGGATGGAGTGGGACA
GAGAAATTAACAATTACACAAGCTTAATACACTCCTTAATTGAAGAATCGCAAAACCAGCAAGAAAAGAA
TGAACAAGAATTATTGGAATTAGATAAATGGGCAAGTTTGTGGAATTGGTTTAACATAACAAATTGGCTG
TGGTATATAAAATTATTCATAATGATAGTAGGAGGCTTGGTAGGTTTAAGAATAGTTTTTGCTGTACTTT
CTATAGTGAATAGAGTTAGGCAGGGATATTCACCATTATCGTTTCAGACCCACCTCCCAACCCCGAGGGG
ACCCGACAGGCCCGAAGGAATAGAAGAAGAAGGTGGAGAGAGAGACAGAGACAGATCCATTCGATTAGTG
AA
